Addgene plasmid #41313: TAL3139
Depositing lab: Keith Joung. Depositing organization: Massachusetts General Hospital. Publication: Targeted gene disruption in somatic zebrafish cells using engineered TALENs. Sander JD, Cade L, Khayter C, Reyon D, Peterson RT, Joung JK, Yeh JR. Nat Biotechnol. 2011 Aug 5;29(8):697-8. doi: 10.1038/nbt.1934. PubMed 21822241.
Backbone
  Vector backbone: JDS71
  Backbone manufacturer: Addgene plasmid #32287
  Backbone size w/o insert (bp): 6447
  Vector type: Mammalian Expression ; T7
Growth in bacteria
  Bacterial resistance: Ampicillin, 100 μg/mL
  Growth temperature: 37°C
  Growth strain: XL1 Blue
  Copy number: High Copy
Gene/Insert
  Gene/Insert name: ZebrafishCommunity-per2-Right (alt name: per2)
  Species: D. rerio (zebrafish)
  Insert size (bp): 1640
  Entrez Gene: per2 (a.k.a. fj43b09, wu:fj43b09)
  Promoter: CMV
  Tag / fusion protein: 3X Flag (N terminal on backbone); WT FOKI (C terminal on backbone)
  Cloning method: Restriction Enzyme; 5′ cloning site N/A (destroyed during cloning); 3′ cloning site N/A (destroyed during cloning)
  Sequencing primers: 5′ CMV-F; 3′ BGH-rev
Terms and licenses: Academic/Nonprofit Terms; Industry Terms: Not Available to Industry
Depositor comments: Target binding site: TGAAAATCACAAATTACC It is strongly recommended that users perform a diagnostic digest to verify this plasmid prior to use. For example, a double digest of the plasmid with BamHI and KpnI should result in two bands at 2.3kb and 5.8kb.
How to cite: TAL3139 was a gift from Keith Joung (Addgene plasmid # 41313 ; http://n2t.net/addgene:41313 ; RRID:Addgene_41313)
