[The description below was written by a language model from this plasmid's Addgene catalogue record.]
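Description:
TAL3139 is a TALEN expression plasmid built on the JDS71 backbone (about 6.4 kb without insert), a vector catalogued as a mammalian expression and T7 type. It is maintained in E. coli as a high-copy plasmid under ampicillin selection. The roughly 1.6 kb insert, named ZebrafishCommunity-per2-Right, encodes an engineered TAL effector repeat array designed to recognise a defined 18-nucleotide site in the zebrafish (Danio rerio) per2 gene. It was introduced by restriction cloning, and the cloning sites at both junctions were destroyed in the process.

The repeat array sits in frame with elements supplied by the backbone: a 3X Flag epitope at the N terminus for detection, and the wild-type FokI nuclease domain at the C terminus. Expression is driven by a CMV promoter. The T7 designation indicates that a T7 promoter is also available, which would typically allow in vitro transcription of mRNA, although the record does not describe this use explicitly. The use of a BGH reverse sequencing primer suggests a BGH polyadenylation region downstream of the coding sequence.

Because FokI cleaves DNA only as a dimer, this "Right" monomer is meant to be used with a partner "Left" TALEN that binds the adjacent half-site, so that the two nuclease domains meet over the spacer and make a double-strand break. Error-prone repair of that break can produce indel mutations that disrupt per2, in keeping with the associated work on targeted gene disruption in somatic zebrafish cells. No feature table was supplied, so the exact positions of the elements and the origin of replication are not documented here.
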