>Addgene plasmid #41313 | TAL3139 | depositor partial sequence | sequence record 54952 | TAL3139 sequence 2430 bps
TCTAGAGCTAGCACCATGGACTACAAAGACCATGACGGTGATTATAAAGATCATGACATCGATTACAAGG
ATGACGATGACAAGATGGCCCCCAAGAAGAAGAGGAAGGTGGGCATTCACCGCGGGGTACCTATGGTGGA
CTTGAGGACACTCGGTTATTCGCAACAGCAACAGGAGAAAATCAAGCCTAAGGTCAGGAGCACCGTCGCG
CAACACCACGAGGCGCTTGTGGGGCATGGCTTCACTCATGCGCATATTGTCGCGCTTTCACAGCACCCTG
CGGCGCTTGGGACGGTGGCTGTCAAATACCAAGATATGATTGCGGCCCTGCCCGAAGCCACGCACGAGGC
AATTGTAGGGGTCGGTAAACAGTGGTCGGGAGCGCGAGCACTTGAGGCGCTGCTGACTGTGGCGGGTGAG
CTTAGGGGGCCTCCGCTCCAGCTCGACACCGGGCAGCTGCTGAAGATCGCGAAGAGAGGGGGAGTAACAG
CGGTAGAGGCAGTGCACGCCTGGCGCAATGCGCTCACCGGGGCCCCCTTGAACCTGACCCCAGACCAGGT
AGTCGCAATCGCGAACAATAATGGGGGAAAGCAAGCCCTGGAAACCGTGCAAAGGTTGTTGCCGGTCCTT
TGTCAAGACCACGGCCTTACACCGGAGCAAGTCGTGGCCATTGCAAGCAACATCGGTGGCAAACAGGCTC
TTGAGACGGTTCAGAGACTTCTCCCAGTTCTCTGTCAAGCCCACGGGCTGACTCCCGATCAAGTTGTAGC
GATTGCGTCGAACATTGGAGGGAAACAAGCATTGGAGACTGTCCAACGGCTCCTTCCCGTGTTGTGTCAA
GCCCACGGTTTGACGCCTGCACAAGTGGTCGCCATCGCCTCCAATATTGGCGGTAAGCAGGCGCTGGAAA
CAGTACAGCGCCTGCTGCCTGTACTGTGCCAGGATCATGGACTGACCCCAGACCAGGTAGTCGCAATCGC
GTCGAACATTGGGGGAAAGCAAGCCCTGGAAACCGTGCAAAGGTTGTTGCCGGTCCTTTGTCAAGACCAC
GGCCTTACACCGGAGCAAGTCGTGGCCATTGCAAGCAATGGGGGTGGCAAACAGGCTCTTGAGACGGTTC
AGAGACTTCTCCCAGTTCTCTGTCAAGCCCACGGGCTGACTCCCGATCAAGTTGTAGCGATTGCGTCGCA
TGACGGAGGGAAACAAGCATTGGAGACTGTCCAACGGCTCCTTCCCGTGTTGTGTCAAGCCCACGGTTTG
ACGCCTGCACAAGTGGTCGCCATCGCCTCCAATATTGGCGGTAAGCAGGCGCTGGAAACAGTACAGCGCC
TGCTGCCTGTACTGTGCCAGGATCATGGACTGACCCCAGACCAGGTAGTCGCAATCGCGTCACATGACGG
GGGAAAGCAAGCCCTGGAAACCGTGCAAAGGTTGTTGCCGGTCCTTTGTCAAGACCACGGCCTTACACCG
GAGCAAGTCGTGGCCATTGCAAGCAACATCGGTGGCAAACAGGCTCTTGAGACGGTTCAGAGACTTCTCC
CAGTTCTCTGTCAAGCCCACGGGCTGACTCCCGATCAAGTTGTAGCGATTGCGTCGAACATTGGAGGGAA
ACAAGCATTGGAGACTGTCCAACGGCTCCTTCCCGTGTTGTGTCAAGCCCACGGTTTGACGCCTGCACAA
GTGGTCGCCATCGCCTCCAATATTGGCGGTAAGCAGGCGCTGGAAACAGTACAGCGCCTGCTGCCTGTAC
TGTGCCAGGATCATGGACTGACCCCAGACCAGGTAGTCGCAATCGCGTCAAACGGAGGGGGAAAGCAAGC
CCTGGAAACCGTGCAAAGGTTGTTGCCGGTCCTTTGTCAAGACCACGGCCTTACACCGGAGCAAGTCGTG
GCCATTGCAAGCAATGGGGGTGGCAAACAGGCTCTTGAGACGGTTCAGAGACTTCTCCCAGTTCTCTGTC
AAGCCCACGGGCTGACTCCCGATCAAGTTGTAGCGATTGCGTCGAACATTGGAGGGAAACAAGCATTGGA
GACTGTCCAACGGCTCCTTCCCGTGTTGTGTCAAGCCCACGGTTTGACGCCTGCACAAGTGGTCGCCATC
GCCAGCCATGATGGCGGTAAGCAGGCGCTGGAAACAGTACAGCGCCTGCTGCCTGTACTGTGCCAGGATC
ATGGACTGACACCCGAACAGGTGGTCGCCATTGCTTCCCACGACGGAGGACGGCCAGCCTTGGAGTCCAT
CGTAGCCCAATTGTCCAGGCCCGATCCCGCGTTGGCTGCGTTAACGAATGACCATCTGGTGGCGTTGGCA
TGTCTTGGTGGACGACCCGCGCTCGATGCAGTCAAAAAGGGTCTGCCTCATGCTCCCGCATTGATCAAAA
GAACCAACCGGCGGATTCCCGAGAGAACTTCCCATCGAGTCGCGGGATCC
