>Addgene plasmid #41313 | TAL3139 | addgene partial sequence | sequence record 56421 | JDS-TALEN-F 5'-TAGGGGTCGGTAAACAGTGG-3'
GCGCTGCTGACTGTGGCGGGTGAGCTTAGGGGGCCTCCGCTCCAGCTCGACACCGGGCAGCTGCTGAAGA
TCGCGAAGAGAGGGGGAGTAACAGCGGTAGAGGCAGTGCACGCCTGGCGCAATGCGCTCACCGGGGCCCC
CTTGAACCTGACCCCAGACCAGGTAGTCGCAATCGCGAACAATAATGGGGGAAAGCAAGCCCTGGAAACC
GTGCAAAGGTTGTTGCCGGTCCTTTGTCAAGACCACGGCCTTACACCGGAGCAAGTCGTGGCCATTGCAA
GCAACATCGGTGGCAAACAGGCTCTTGAGACGGTTCAGAGACTTCTCCCAGTTCTCTGTCAAGCCCACGG
GCTGACTCCCGATCAAGTTGTAGCGATTGCGTCGAACATTGGAGGGAAACAAGCATTGGAGACTGTCCAA
CGGCTCCTTCCCGTGTTGTGTCAAGCCCACGGTTTGACGCCTGCACAAGTGGTCGCCATCGCCTCCAATA
TTGGCGGTAAGCAGGCGCTGGAAACAGTACAGCGCCTGCTGCCTGTACTGTGCCAGGATCATGGACTGAC
CCCAGACCAGGTAGTCGCAATCGCGTCGAACATTGGGGGAAAGCAAGCCCTGGAAACCGTGCAAAGGTTG
TTGCCGGTCCTTTGTCAAGACCACGGCCTTACACCGGAGCAAGTCGTGGCCATTGCAAGCAATGGGGGTG
GCAAACAGGCTCTTGAGACGGTTCAGAGACTTCTCCCAGTTCTCTGTCAAGCCCACGGGCTGACTCCCGA
TCAAGTTGTAGCGATTGCGTCGCATGACGGAGGGAAACAAGCATTGGAGACTGTCCAACGGCTCCTTCCC
GTGTTGTGTCAAGCCCACGGTTTGACGCCTGCACAAGTGGTCGCCATCGCCTCCAATATTGGCGGTAAGC
AG
